Addgene plasmid #148124: pcDNA3.1-MS2-HA-HshnRNPK_Z
Purpose: Mammalian Expression of HshnRNPK
Depositing lab: Elisa Izaurralde. Depositing organization: Max Planck Institute for Developmental Biology.
Backbone
  Vector backbone: Unknown
  Vector type: Mammalian Expression
Growth in bacteria
  Bacterial resistance: Ampicillin, 100 μg/mL
  Growth temperature: 37°C
  Growth strain: DH5alpha
  Copy number: High Copy
Gene/Insert
  Gene/Insert name: HshnRNPK
  Species: H. sapiens (human)
  Entrez Gene: HNRNPK (a.k.a. AUKS, CSBP, HNRPK, TUNP)
  Cloning method: Unknown
Terms and licenses: Academic/Nonprofit Terms; Industry Terms: Not Available to Industry
Depositor comments: sequence given by transcript variant 2 NCBI:NM_031263.2 or isoform 2 Uniprot.: P61978-2 Plasmids from this collection were made available to the research community and donated after the lab closed. Please note that the sequence provided by the depositing laboratory may be theoretical/predicted or based on Sanger sequencing results. There may be discrepancies between sequencing results obtained by Addgene and the depositor sequence. If an Addgene verified sequence is not available, please contact before placing your order to request that our lab fully sequence the plasmid.
How to cite: pcDNA3.1-MS2-HA-HshnRNPK_Z was a gift from Elisa Izaurralde (Addgene plasmid # 148124 ; http://n2t.net/addgene:148124 ; RRID:Addgene_148124)
