[The description below was written by a language model from this plasmid's Addgene catalogue record and pLannotate feature annotations shown in this document.]
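Description:
pcDNA3.1-MS2-HA-HshnRNPK_Z is a mammalian expression plasmid encoding human hnRNP K (HNRNPK) fused at its N-terminus to the bacteriophage MS2 coat protein and an HA epitope. The catalogue lists the backbone as unknown, but the name and the annotated features are consistent with a pcDNA3.1-type vector. In bacteria it is maintained through a high-copy ColE1/pUC-type origin and selected with ampicillin via the β-lactamase gene. An f1 origin is also present. An SV40 promoter drives a neomycin phosphotransferase cassette ending in an SV40 poly(A) signal, which would permit G418 selection of stably transfected mammalian cells. Small annotated fragments (bom, an HIV-1 LTR piece, ble, lacI and the lac promoter/operator) appear to be backbone remnants or short similarity matches rather than functional parts.

The expression cassette uses the CMV immediate early enhancer and promoter, followed by a T7 promoter, then a continuous arrangement of MS2 coat protein, a short HA tag segment (annotated as a fragment of 3xHA) and the hnRNP K coding sequence, terminated by the bGH polyadenylation signal. The depositor states that the insert corresponds to transcript variant 2, encoding isoform 2; the annotation tool's best match was the macaque orthologue, but the record gives the species as human. Because MS2 coat protein binds a specific RNA stem-loop, such fusions are generally used to tether a protein to reporter mRNAs carrying MS2 binding sites, with the HA tag allowing detection, although the record itself states only mammalian expression as the purpose. Two sequence records are annotated, 7,320 and 7,265 nt. They agree in layout, but the longer sequencing-derived one has an SP6 promoter downstream of the insert.
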