Features (pLannotate 1.2.2; 23 found; start..end, strand, type, name):
     28..80      -  misc_feature   bom (fragment): basis of mobility region from pBR322
    235..614     +  enhancer       CMV enhancer: human cytomegalovirus immediate early enhancer
    615..818     +  promoter       CMV promoter: human cytomegalovirus (CMV) immediate early promoter
    814..847     +  LTR            5' LTR (truncated) (fragment): truncated 5' long terminal repeat (LTR) from HIV-1
    863..881     +  promoter       T7 promoter: promoter for bacteriophage T7 RNA polymerase
    904..1290    +  CDS            MS2: bacteriophage MS2 coat protein binds to a specific stem-loop structure in the viral RNA (Peabody, 1993)
   1333..1359    +  CDS            3xHA (fragment): three tandem HA epitope tags
   1399..2790    +  CDS            HNRNPK: HNRPK_MACFA - Also known as HNRPK. Experimental evidence at transcript level: Swiss-Prot protein existence level 2. One of the major pre-mRNA-binding proteins. Binds tenaciously to poly(C) sequences. Likely to play a role in the nuclear metabolism of hnRNAs, particularly for pre-mRNAs that contain cytidine-rich sequences. Can also bind poly(C) single-stranded DNA. Plays an important role in p53/TP53 response to DNA damage, acting at the level of both transcription activation and repression. When sumoylated, acts as a transcriptional coactivator of p53/TP53, playing a role in p21/CDKN1A and 14-
   2873..2891    -  promoter       SP6 promoter: promoter for bacteriophage SP6 RNA polymerase
   2917..3141    +  polyA_signal   bGH poly(A) signal: bovine growth hormone polyadenylation signal
   3145..3166    +  promoter       SV40 promoter (fragment): SV40 enhancer and early promoter
   3187..3615    +  rep_origin     f1 ori (sequence partly withheld): f1 bacteriophage origin of replication; arrow indicates direction of (+) strand synthesis
   3629..3958    +  promoter       SV40 promoter: SV40 enhancer and early promoter
   4025..4816    +  CDS            neo: KKA2_KLEPN - Also known as kan, nptII. Experimental evidence at protein level: Swiss-Prot protein existence level 1. Resistance to kanamycin, neomycin, paromomycin, ribostamycin, butirosin and gentamicin B. From Klebsiella pneumoniae.
   4840..4998    +  CDS            ble (fragment): BLE_KLEPN - Experimental evidence at protein level: Swiss-Prot protein existence level 1. Binding protein with a strong affinity to the bleomycin family of antibiotics. Binds to CL990; an antimitotic-antibiotic compound. From Klebsiella pneumoniae.
   4993..5114    +  polyA_signal   SV40 poly(A) signal: SV40 polyadenylation signal
   5187..5203    -  protein_bind   lac operator: The lac repressor binds to the lac operator to inhibit transcription in E. coli. This inhibition can be relieved by adding lactose or isopropyl-β-D-thiogalactopyranoside (IPTG). lac repressor encoded by lacI
   5211..5241    -  promoter       lac promoter: promoter for the E. coli lac operon
   5256..5277    -  protein_bind   CAP binding site: CAP binding activates transcription in the presence of cAMP. E. coli catabolite activator protein
   5290..5382    -  CDS            lacI (fragment): lac repressor; lacI; The lac repressor binds to the lac operator to inhibit transcription in E. coli. This inhibition can be relieved by adding lactose or isopropyl-β-D-thiogalactopyranoside (IPTG).
   5565..6153    -  rep_origin     ori: high-copy-number ColE1/pMB1/pBR322/pUC origin of replication
   6324..7184    -  CDS            AmpR: β-lactamase; bla; confers resistance to ampicillin, carbenicillin, and related antibiotics
   7185..7289    -  promoter       AmpR promoter: bla
>Addgene plasmid #148124 | pcDNA3.1-MS2-HA-HshnRNPK_Z | addgene full sequence | sequence record 473834 | Addgene NGS Result
GACGGATCGGGAGATCTCCCGATCCCCTATGGTGCACTCTCAGTACAATCTGCTCTGATGCCGCATAGTT
AAGCCAGTATCTGCTCCCTGCTTGTGTGTTGGAGGTCGCTGAGTAGTGCGCGAGCAAAATTTAAGCTACA
ACAAGGCAAGGCTTGACCGACAATTGCATGAAGAATCTGCTTAGGGTTAGGCGTTTTGCGCTGCTTCGCG
ATGTACGGGCCAGATATACGCGTTGACATTGATTATTGACTAGTTATTAATAGTAATCAATTACGGGGTC
ATTAGTTCATAGCCCATATATGGAGTTCCGCGTTACATAACTTACGGTAAATGGCCCGCCTGGCTGACCG
CCCAACGACCCCCGCCCATTGACGTCAATAATGACGTATGTTCCCATAGTAACGCCAATAGGGACTTTCC
ATTGACGTCAATGGGTGGAGTATTTACGGTAAACTGCCCACTTGGCAGTACATCAAGTGTATCATATGCC
AAGTACGCCCCCTATTGACGTCAATGACGGTAAATGGCCCGCCTGGCATTATGCCCAGTACATGACCTTA
TGGGACTTTCCTACTTGGCAGTACATCTACGTATTAGTCATCGCTATTACCATGGTGATGCGGTTTTGGC
AGTACATCAATGGGCGTGGATAGCGGTTTGACTCACGGGGATTTCCAAGTCTCCACCCCATTGACGTCAA
TGGGAGTTTGTTTTGGCACCAAAATCAACGGGACTTTCCAAAATGTCGTAACAACTCCGCCCCATTGACG
CAAATGGGCGGTAGGCGTGTACGGTGGGAGGTCTATATAAGCAGAGCTCTCTGGCTAACTAGAGAACCCA
CTGCTTACTGGCTTATCGAAATTAATACGACTCACTATAGGGAGACCCAAGCTTGCCACCATGGCTTCTA
ACTTTACTCAGTTCGTTCTCGTCGACAATGGCGGAACTGGCGACGTGACTGTCGCCCCAAGCAACTTCGC
TAACGGGGTCGCTGAATGGATCAGCTCTAACTCGCGATCACAGGCTTACAAAGTAACCTGTAGCGTTCGT
CAGAGCTCTGCGCAGAATCGCAAATACACCATCAAAGTCGAGGTGCCTAAAGTGGCAACCCAGACTGTTG
GTGGTGAAGAGCTTCCTGTAGCCGGATGGAGATCTTACTTAAATATGGAACTAACCATTCCAATTTTCGC
CACGAATTCCGACTGCGAGCTTATTGTTAAGGCAATGCAAGGTCTCCTAAAAGATGGAAACCCGATTCCC
TCGGCCATCGCGGCCAACTCCGGCATCTACGGAGGTGGAGGTGGATCTGGTGGATCTCCTCCACATATGG
CTTACCCATACGATGTTCCAGATTACGCTCCTCCAAAGCTTGGATCCGAATTCCCGGGTCGACTCGAGAT
GGAAACTGAACAGCCAGAAGAAACCTTCCCTAACACTGAAACCAATGGTGAATTTGGTAAACGCCCTGCA
GAAGATATGGAAGAGGAACAAGCATTTAAAAGATCTAGAAACACTGATGAGATGGTTGAATTACGCATTC
TGCTTCAGAGCAAGAATGCTGGGGCAGTGATTGGAAAAGGAGGCAAGAATATTAAGGCTCTCCGTACAGA
CTACAATGCCAGTGTTTCAGTCCCAGACAGCAGTGGCCCCGAGCGCATATTGAGTATCAGTGCTGATATT
GAAACAATTGGAGAAATTCTGAAGAAAATCATCCCTACCTTGGAAGAGGGCCTGCAGTTGCCATCACCCA
CTGCAACCAGCCAGCTCCCGCTCGAATCTGATGCTGTGGAATGCTTAAATTACCAACACTATAAAGGAAG
TGACTTTGACTGCGAGTTGAGGCTGTTGATTCATCAGAGTCTAGCAGGAGGAATTATTGGGGTCAAAGGT
GCTAAAATCAAAGAACTTCGAGAGAACACTCAAACCACCATCAAGCTTTTCCAGGAATGCTGTCCTCATT
CCACTGACAGAGTTGTTCTTATTGGAGGAAAACCCGATAGGGTTGTAGAGTGCATAAAGATCATCCTTGA
TCTTATATCTGAGTCTCCCATCAAAGGACGTGCACAGCCTTATGATCCCAATTTTTACGATGAAACCTAT
GATTATGGTGGTTTTACAATGATGTTTGATGACCGTCGCGGACGCCCAGTGGGATTTCCCATGCGGGGAA
GAGGTGGTTTTGACAGAATGCCTCCTGGTCGGGGTGGGCGTCCCATGCCTCCATCTAGAAGAGATTATGA
TGATATGAGCCCTCGTCGAGGACCACCTCCCCCTCCTCCCGGACGAGGCGGCCGGGGTGGTAGCAGAGCT
CGGAATCTTCCTCTTCCTCCACCACCACCACCTAGAGGGGGAGACCTCATGGCCTATGACAGAAGAGGGA
GACCTGGAGACCGTTACGACGGCATGGTTGGTTTCAGTGCTGATGAAACTTGGGACTCTGCAATAGATAC
ATGGAGCCCATCAGAATGGCAGATGGCTTATGAACCACAGGGTGGCTCCGGATATGATTATTCCTATGCA
GGGGGTCGTGGCTCATATGGTGATCTTGGTGGACCTATTATTACTACACAAGTAACTATTCCCAAAGATT
TGGCTGGATCTATTATTGGCAAAGGTGGTCAGCGGATTAAACAAATCCGTCATGAGTCGGGAGCTTCGAT
CAAAATTGATGAGCCTTTAGAAGGATCCGAAGATCGGATCATTACCATTACAGGAACACAGGACCAGATA
CAGAATGCACAGTATTTGCTGCAGAACAGTGTGAAGCAGTATGCAGATGTTGAAGGATTCTAATGCAAGA
TATTTTTTCTTTTTTATAGTGTGAAGCAGTATTCTGGAAAGTTTTTCTAAGCGGCCGCCTAGAGGGCCCT
ATTCTATAGTGTCACCTAAATGCTAGAGCTCGCTGATCAGCCTCGACTGTGCCTTCTAGTTGCCAGCCAT
CTGTTGTTTGCCCCTCCCCCGTGCCTTCCTTGACCCTGGAAGGTGCCACTCCCACTGTCCTTTCCTAATA
AAATGAGGAAATTGCATCGCATTGTCTGAGTAGGTGTCATTCTATTCTGGGGGGTGGGGTGGGGCAGGAC
AGCAAGGGGGAGGATTGGGAAGACAATAGCAGGCATGCTGGGGATGCGGTGGGCTCTATGGCTTCTGAGG
CGGAAAGAACCAGCTGGGGCTCTAGGGGGTATCCCC
[124 nt withheld, positions 3187-3310]
C
[91 nt withheld, positions 3312-3402]
A
[49 nt withheld, positions 3404-3452]
CCTTTGACGTTGGAGTCCACGTTCTTT
[37 nt withheld, positions 3480-3516]
ACCCTATCTCGGTCTATTCTTTTGATTTATAAGGGATTTTGCCGATTTCGGCCTATTGGTTAAAAAATGA
GCTGATTTAACAAAAATTTAACGCGAATTAATTCTGTGGAATGTGTGTCAGTTAGGGTGTGGAAAGTCCC
CAGGCTCCCCAGCAGGCAGAAGTATGCAAAGCATGCATCTCAATTAGTCAGCAACCAGGTGTGGAAAGTC
CCCAGGCTCCCCAGCAGGCAGAAGTATGCAAAGCATGCATCTCAATTAGTCAGCAACCATAGTCCCGCCC
CTAACTCCGCCCATCCCGCCCCTAACTCCGCCCAGTTCCGCCCATTCTCCGCCCCATGGCTGACTAATTT
TTTTTATTTATGCAGAGGCCGAGGCCGCCTCTGCCTCTGAGCTATTCCAGAAGTAGTGAGGAGGCTTTTT
TGGAGGCCTAGGCTTTTGCAAAAAGCTCCCGGGAGCTTGTATATCCATTTTCGGATCTGATCAAGAGACA
GGATGAGGATCGTTTCGCATGATTGAACAAGATGGATTGCACGCAGGTTCTCCGGCCGCTTGGGTGGAGA
GGCTATTCGGCTATGACTGGGCACAACAGACAATCGGCTGCTCTGATGCCGCCGTGTTCCGGCTGTCAGC
GCAGGGGCGCCCGGTTCTTTTTGTCAAGACCGACCTGTCCGGTGCCCTGAATGAACTGCAGGACGAGGCA
GCGCGGCTATCGTGGCTGGCCACGACGGGCGTTCCTTGCGCAGCTGTGCTCGACGTTGTCACTGAAGCGG
GAAGGGACTGGCTGCTATTGGGCGAAGTGCCGGGGCAGGATCTCCTGTCATCTCACCTTGCTCCTGCCGA
GAAAGTATCCATCATGGCTGATGCAATGCGGCGGCTGCATACGCTTGATCCGGCTACCTGCCCATTCGAC
CACCAAGCGAAACATCGCATCGAGCGAGCACGTACTCGGATGGAAGCCGGTCTTGTCGATCAGGATGATC
TGGACGAAGAGCATCAGGGGCTCGCGCCAGCCGAACTGTTCGCCAGGCTCAAGGCGCGCATGCCCGACGG
CGAGGATCTCGTCGTGACCCATGGCGATGCCTGCTTGCCGAATATCATGGTGGAAAATGGCCGCTTTTCT
GGATTCATCGACTGTGGCCGGCTGGGTGTGGCGGACCGCTATCAGGACATAGCGTTGGCTACCCGTGATA
TTGCTGAAGAGCTTGGCGGCGAATGGGCTGACCGCTTCCTCGTGCTTTACGGTATCGCCGCTCCCGATTC
GCAGCGCATCGCCTTCTATCGCCTTCTTGACGAGTTCTTCTGAGCGGGACTCTGGGGTTCGAAATGACCG
ACCAAGCGACGCCCAACCTGCCATCACGAGATTTCGATTCCACCGCCGCCTTCTATGAAAGGTTGGGCTT
CGGAATCGTTTTCCGGGACGCCGGCTGGATGATCCTCCAGCGCGGGGATCTCATGCTGGAGTTCTTCGCC
CACCCCAACTTGTTTATTGCAGCTTATAATGGTTACAAATAAAGCAATAGCATCACAAATTTCACAAATA
AAGCATTTTTTTCACTGCATTCTAGTTGTGGTTTGTCCAAACTCATCAATGTATCTTATCATGTCTGTAT
ACCGTCGACCTCTAGCTAGAGCTTGGCGTAATCATGGTCATAGCTGTTTCCTGTGTGAAATTGTTATCCG
CTCACAATTCCACACAACATACGAGCCGGAAGCATAAAGTGTAAAGCCTGGGGTGCCTAATGAGTGAGCT
AACTCACATTAATTGCGTTGCGCTCACTGCCCGCTTTCCAGTCGGGAAACCTGTCGTGCCAGCTGCATTA
ATGAATCGGCCAACGCGCGGGGAGAGGCGGTTTGCGTATTGGGCGCTCTTCCGCTTCCTCGCTCACTGAC
TCGCTGCGCTCGGTCGTTCGGCTGCGGCGAGCGGTATCAGCTCACTCAAAGGCGGTAATACGGTTATCCA
CAGAATCAGGGGATAACGCAGGAAAGAACATGTGAGCAAAAGGCCAGCAAAAGGCCAGGAACCGTAAAAA
GGCCGCGTTGCTGGCGTTTTTCCATAGGCTCCGCCCCCCTGACGAGCATCACAAAAATCGACGCTCAAGT
CAGAGGTGGCGAAACCCGACAGGACTATAAAGATACCAGGCGTTTCCCCCTGGAAGCTCCCTCGTGCGCT
CTCCTGTTCCGACCCTGCCGCTTACCGGATACCTGTCCGCCTTTCTCCCTTCGGGAAGCGTGGCGCTTTC
TCATAGCTCACGCTGTAGGTATCTCAGTTCGGTGTAGGTCGTTCGCTCCAAGCTGGGCTGTGTGCACGAA
CCCCCCGTTCAGCCCGACCGCTGCGCCTTATCCGGTAACTATCGTCTTGAGTCCAACCCGGTAAGACACG
ACTTATCGCCACTGGCAGCAGCCACTGGTAACAGGATTAGCAGAGCGAGGTATGTAGGCGGTGCTACAGA
GTTCTTGAAGTGGTGGCCTAACTACGGCTACACTAGAAGAACAGTATTTGGTATCTGCGCTCTGCTGAAG
CCAGTTACCTTCGGAAAAAGAGTTGGTAGCTCTTGATCCGGCAAACAAACCACCGCTGGTAGCGGTGGTT
TTTTTGTTTGCAAGCAGCAGATTACGCGCAGAAAAAAAGGATCTCAAGAAGATCCTTTGATCTTTTCTAC
GGGGTCTGACGCTCAGTGGAACGAAAACTCACGTTAAGGGATTTTGGTCATGAGATTATCAAAAAGGATC
TTCACCTAGATCCTTTTAAATTAAAAATGAAGTTTTAAATCAATCTAAAGTATATATGAGTAAACTTGGT
CTGACAGTTACCAATGCTTAATCAGTGAGGCACCTATCTCAGCGATCTGTCTATTTCGTTCATCCATAGT
TGCCTGACTCCCCGTCGTGTAGATAACTACGATACGGGAGGGCTTACCATCTGGCCCCAGTGCTGCAATG
ATACCGCGAGACCCACGCTCACCGGCTCCAGATTTATCAGCAATAAACCAGCCAGCCGGAAGGGCCGAGC
GCAGAAGTGGTCCTGCAACTTTATCCGCCTCCATCCAGTCTATTAATTGTTGCCGGGAAGCTAGAGTAAG
TAGTTCGCCAGTTAATAGTTTGCGCAACGTTGTTGCCATTGCTACAGGCATCGTGGTGTCACGCTCGTCG
TTTGGTATGGCTTCATTCAGCTCCGGTTCCCAACGATCAAGGCGAGTTACATGATCCCCCATGTTGTGCA
AAAAAGCGGTTAGCTCCTTCGGTCCTCCGATCGTTGTCAGAAGTAAGTTGGCCGCAGTGTTATCACTCAT
GGTTATGGCAGCACTGCATAATTCTCTTACTGTCATGCCATCCGTAAGATGCTTTTCTGTGACTGGTGAG
TACTCAACCAAGTCATTCTGAGAATAGTGTATGCGGCGACCGAGTTGCTCTTGCCCGGCGTCAATACGGG
ATAATACCGCGCCACATAGCAGAACTTTAAAAGTGCTCATCATTGGAAAACGTTCTTCGGGGCGAAAACT
CTCAAGGATCTTACCGCTGTTGAGATCCAGTTCGATGTAACCCACTCGTGCACCCAACTGATCTTCAGCA
TCTTTTACTTTCACCAGCGTTTCTGGGTGAGCAAAAACAGGAAGGCAAAATGCCGCAAAAAAGGGAATAA
GGGCGACACGGAAATGTTGAATACTCATACTCTTCCTTTTTCAATATTATTGAAGCATTTATCAGGGTTA
TTGTCTCATGAGCGGATACATATTTGAATGTATTTAGAAAAATAAACAAATAGGGGTTCCGCGCACATTT
CCCCGAAAAGTGCCACCTGACGTC
