Features (pLannotate 1.2.2; 22 found; start..end, strand, type, name):
     28..80      -  misc_feature   bom (fragment): basis of mobility region from pBR322
    235..614     +  enhancer       CMV enhancer: human cytomegalovirus immediate early enhancer
    615..818     +  promoter       CMV promoter: human cytomegalovirus (CMV) immediate early promoter
    814..847     +  LTR            5' LTR (truncated) (fragment): truncated 5' long terminal repeat (LTR) from HIV-1
    863..881     +  promoter       T7 promoter: promoter for bacteriophage T7 RNA polymerase
    904..1290    +  CDS            MS2: bacteriophage MS2 coat protein binds to a specific stem-loop structure in the viral RNA (Peabody, 1993)
   1333..1359    +  CDS            3xHA (fragment): three tandem HA epitope tags
   1399..2790    +  CDS            HNRNPK: HNRPK_MACFA - Also known as HNRPK. Experimental evidence at transcript level: Swiss-Prot protein existence level 2. One of the major pre-mRNA-binding proteins. Binds tenaciously to poly(C) sequences. Likely to play a role in the nuclear metabolism of hnRNAs, particularly for pre-mRNAs that contain cytidine-rich sequences. Can also bind poly(C) single-stranded DNA. Plays an important role in p53/TP53 response to DNA damage, acting at the level of both transcription activation and repression. When sumoylated, acts as a transcriptional coactivator of p53/TP53, playing a role in p21/CDKN1A and 14-
   2872..3089    +  polyA_signal   bGH poly(A) signal: bovine growth hormone polyadenylation signal
   3093..3114    +  promoter       SV40 promoter (fragment): SV40 enhancer and early promoter
   3135..3563    +  rep_origin     f1 ori (sequence partly withheld): f1 bacteriophage origin of replication; arrow indicates direction of (+) strand synthesis
   3577..3906    +  promoter       SV40 promoter: SV40 enhancer and early promoter
   3973..4764    +  CDS            neo: KKA2_KLEPN - Also known as kan, nptII. Experimental evidence at protein level: Swiss-Prot protein existence level 1. Resistance to kanamycin, neomycin, paromomycin, ribostamycin, butirosin and gentamicin B. From Klebsiella pneumoniae.
   4788..4946    +  CDS            ble (fragment): BLE_KLEPN - Experimental evidence at protein level: Swiss-Prot protein existence level 1. Binding protein with a strong affinity to the bleomycin family of antibiotics. Binds to CL990; an antimitotic-antibiotic compound. From Klebsiella pneumoniae.
   4941..5062    +  polyA_signal   SV40 poly(A) signal: SV40 polyadenylation signal
   5135..5151    -  protein_bind   lac operator: The lac repressor binds to the lac operator to inhibit transcription in E. coli. This inhibition can be relieved by adding lactose or isopropyl-β-D-thiogalactopyranoside (IPTG). lac repressor encoded by lacI
   5159..5189    -  promoter       lac promoter: promoter for the E. coli lac operon
   5204..5225    -  protein_bind   CAP binding site: CAP binding activates transcription in the presence of cAMP. E. coli catabolite activator protein
   5238..5330    -  CDS            lacI (fragment): lac repressor; lacI; The lac repressor binds to the lac operator to inhibit transcription in E. coli. This inhibition can be relieved by adding lactose or isopropyl-β-D-thiogalactopyranoside (IPTG).
   5513..6098    -  rep_origin     ori: high-copy-number ColE1/pMB1/pBR322/pUC origin of replication
   6269..7129    -  CDS            AmpR: β-lactamase; bla; confers resistance to ampicillin, carbenicillin, and related antibiotics
   7130..7234    -  promoter       AmpR promoter: bla
>Addgene plasmid #148124 | pcDNA3.1-MS2-HA-HshnRNPK_Z | analyzer sequence | sequence record 290571
GACGGATCGGGAGATCTCCCGATCCCCTATGGTGCACTCTCAGTACAATCTGCTCTGATGCCGCATAGTT
AAGCCAGTATCTGCTCCCTGCTTGTGTGTTGGAGGTCGCTGAGTAGTGCGCGAGCAAAATTTAAGCTACA
ACAAGGCAAGGCTTGACCGACAATTGCATGAAGAATCTGCTTAGGGTTAGGCGTTTTGCGCTGCTTCGCG
ATGTACGGGCCAGATATACGCGTTGACATTGATTATTGACTAGTTATTAATAGTAATCAATTACGGGGTC
ATTAGTTCATAGCCCATATATGGAGTTCCGCGTTACATAACTTACGGTAAATGGCCCGCCTGGCTGACCG
CCCAACGACCCCCGCCCATTGACGTCAATAATGACGTATGTTCCCATAGTAACGCCAATAGGGACTTTCC
ATTGACGTCAATGGGTGGAGTATTTACGGTAAACTGCCCACTTGGCAGTACATCAAGTGTATCATATGCC
AAGTACGCCCCCTATTGACGTCAATGACGGTAAATGGCCCGCCTGGCATTATGCCCAGTACATGACCTTA
TGGGACTTTCCTACTTGGCAGTACATCTACGTATTAGTCATCGCTATTACCATGGTGATGCGGTTTTGGC
AGTACATCAATGGGCGTGGATAGCGGTTTGACTCACGGGGATTTCCAAGTCTCCACCCCATTGACGTCAA
TGGGAGTTTGTTTTGGCACCAAAATCAACGGGACTTTCCAAAATGTCGTAACAACTCCGCCCCATTGACG
CAAATGGGCGGTAGGCGTGTACGGTGGGAGGTCTATATAAGCAGAGCTCTCTGGCTAACTAGAGAACCCA
CTGCTTACTGGCTTATCGAAATTAATACGACTCACTATAGGGAGACCCAAGCTTGCCACCATGGCTTCTA
ACTTTACTCAGTTCGTTCTCGTCGACAATGGCGGAACTGGCGACGTGACTGTCGCCCCAAGCAACTTCGC
TAACGGGGTCGCTGAATGGATCAGCTCTAACTCGCGATCACAGGCTTACAAAGTAACCTGTAGCGTTCGT
CAGAGCTCTGCGCAGAATCGCAAATACACCATCAAAGTCGAGGTGCCTAAAGTGGCAACCCAGACTGTTG
GTGGTGAAGAGCTTCCTGTAGCCGGATGGAGATCTTACTTAAATATGGAACTAACCATTCCAATTTTCGC
CACGAATTCCGACTGCGAGCTTATTGTTAAGGCAATGCAAGGTCTCCTAAAAGATGGAAACCCGATTCCC
TCGGCCATCGCGGCCAACTCCGGCATCTACGGAGGTGGAGGTGGATCTGGTGGATCTCCTCCACATATGG
CTTACCCATACGATGTTCCAGATTACGCTCCTCCAAAGCTTGGATCCGAATTCCCGGGTCGACTCGAGAT
GGAAACTGAACAGCCAGAAGAAACCTTCCCTAACACTGAAACCAATGGTGAATTTGGTAAACGCCCTGCA
GAAGATATGGAAGAGGAACAAGCATTTAAAAGATCTAGAAACACTGATGAGATGGTTGAATTACGCATTC
TGCTTCAGAGCAAGAATGCTGGGGCAGTGATTGGAAAAGGAGGCAAGAATATTAAGGCTCTCCGTACAGA
CTACAATGCCAGTGTTTCAGTCCCAGACAGCAGTGGCCCCGAGCGCATATTGAGTATCAGTGCTGATATT
GAAACAATTGGAGAAATTCTGAAGAAAATCATCCCTACCTTGGAAGAGGGCCTGCAGTTGCCATCACCCA
CTGCAACCAGCCAGCTCCCGCTCGAATCTGATGCTGTGGAATGCTTAAATTACCAACACTATAAAGGAAG
TGACTTTGACTGCGAGTTGAGGCTGTTGATTCATCAGAGTCTAGCAGGAGGAATTATTGGGGTCAAAGGT
GCTAAAATCAAAGAACTTCGAGAGAACACTCAAACCACCATCAAGCTTTTCCAGGAATGCTGTCCTCATT
CCACTGACAGAGTTGTTCTTATTGGAGGAAAACCCGATAGGGTTGTAGAGTGCATAAAGATCATCCTTGA
TCTTATATCTGAGTCTCCCATCAAAGGACGTGCACAGCCTTATGATCCCAATTTTTACGATGAAACCTAT
GATTATGGTGGTTTTACAATGATGTTTGATGACCGTCGCGGACGCCCAGTGGGATTTCCCATGCGGGGAA
GAGGTGGTTTTGACAGAATGCCTCCTGGTCGGGGTGGGCGTCCCATGCCTCCATCTAGAAGAGATTATGA
TGATATGAGCCCTCGTCGAGGACCACCTCCCCCTCCTCCCGGACGAGGCGGCCGGGGTGGTAGCAGAGCT
CGGAATCTTCCTCTTCCTCCACCACCACCACCTAGAGGGGGAGACCTCATGGCCTATGACAGAAGAGGGA
GACCTGGAGACCGTTACGACGGCATGGTTGGTTTCAGTGCTGATGAAACTTGGGACTCTGCAATAGATAC
ATGGAGCCCATCAGAATGGCAGATGGCTTATGAACCACAGGGTGGCTCCGGATATGATTATTCCTATGCA
GGGGGTCGTGGCTCATATGGTGATCTTGGTGGACCTATTATTACTACACAAGTAACTATTCCCAAAGATT
TGGCTGGATCTATTATTGGCAAAGGTGGTCAGCGGATTAAACAAATCCGTCATGAGTCGGGAGCTTCGAT
CAAAATTGATGAGCCTTTAGAAGGATCCGAAGATCGGATCATTACCATTACAGGAACACAGGACCAGATA
CAGAATGCACAGTATTTGCTGCAGAACAGTGTGAAGCAGTATGCAGATGTTGAAGGATTCTAATGCAAGA
TATTTTTTCTTTTTTATAGTGTGAAGCAGTATTCTGGAAAGTTTTTCTAAGCGGCCGCCTAGAGGGCCCT
ATTCTAGTTGCCAGCCATCTGTTGTTTGCCCCTCCCCCGTGCCTTCCTTGACCCTGGAAGGTGCCACTCC
CACTGTCCTTTCCTAATAAAATGAGGAAATTGCATCGCATTGTCTGAGTAGGTGTCATTCTATTCTGGGG
GGTGGGGTGGGGCAGGACAGCAAGGGGGAGGATTGGGAAGACAATAGCAGGCATGCTGGGGATGCGGTGG
GCTCTATGGCTTCTGAGGCGGAAAGAACCAGCTGGGGCTCTAGGGGGTATCCCC
[124 nt withheld, positions 3135-3258]
C
[91 nt withheld, positions 3260-3350]
A
[49 nt withheld, positions 3352-3400]
CCTTTGACGTTGGAGTCCACGTTCTTT
[37 nt withheld, positions 3428-3464]
ACCCTATCTCGGTCTATTCTTTTGATTTATAAGGGATTTTGCCGATTTCGGCCTATTGGTTAAAAAATGA
GCTGATTTAACAAAAATTTAACGCGAATTAATTCTGTGGAATGTGTGTCAGTTAGGGTGTGGAAAGTCCC
CAGGCTCCCCAGCAGGCAGAAGTATGCAAAGCATGCATCTCAATTAGTCAGCAACCAGGTGTGGAAAGTC
CCCAGGCTCCCCAGCAGGCAGAAGTATGCAAAGCATGCATCTCAATTAGTCAGCAACCATAGTCCCGCCC
CTAACTCCGCCCATCCCGCCCCTAACTCCGCCCAGTTCCGCCCATTCTCCGCCCCATGGCTGACTAATTT
TTTTTATTTATGCAGAGGCCGAGGCCGCCTCTGCCTCTGAGCTATTCCAGAAGTAGTGAGGAGGCTTTTT
TGGAGGCCTAGGCTTTTGCAAAAAGCTCCCGGGAGCTTGTATATCCATTTTCGGATCTGATCAAGAGACA
GGATGAGGATCGTTTCGCATGATTGAACAAGATGGATTGCACGCAGGTTCTCCGGCCGCTTGGGTGGAGA
GGCTATTCGGCTATGACTGGGCACAACAGACAATCGGCTGCTCTGATGCCGCCGTGTTCCGGCTGTCAGC
GCAGGGGCGCCCGGTTCTTTTTGTCAAGACCGACCTGTCCGGTGCCCTGAATGAACTGCAGGACGAGGCA
GCGCGGCTATCGTGGCTGGCCACGACGGGCGTTCCTTGCGCAGCTGTGCTCGACGTTGTCACTGAAGCGG
GAAGGGACTGGCTGCTATTGGGCGAAGTGCCGGGGCAGGATCTCCTGTCATCTCACCTTGCTCCTGCCGA
GAAAGTATCCATCATGGCTGATGCAATGCGGCGGCTGCATACGCTTGATCCGGCTACCTGCCCATTCGAC
CACCAAGCGAAACATCGCATCGAGCGAGCACGTACTCGGATGGAAGCCGGTCTTGTCGATCAGGATGATC
TGGACGAAGAGCATCAGGGGCTCGCGCCAGCCGAACTGTTCGCCAGGCTCAAGGCGCGCATGCCCGACGG
CGAGGATCTCGTCGTGACCCATGGCGATGCCTGCTTGCCGAATATCATGGTGGAAAATGGCCGCTTTTCT
GGATTCATCGACTGTGGCCGGCTGGGTGTGGCGGACCGCTATCAGGACATAGCGTTGGCTACCCGTGATA
TTGCTGAAGAGCTTGGCGGCGAATGGGCTGACCGCTTCCTCGTGCTTTACGGTATCGCCGCTCCCGATTC
GCAGCGCATCGCCTTCTATCGCCTTCTTGACGAGTTCTTCTGAGCGGGACTCTGGGGTTCGAAATGACCG
ACCAAGCGACGCCCAACCTGCCATCACGAGATTTCGATTCCACCGCCGCCTTCTATGAAAGGTTGGGCTT
CGGAATCGTTTTCCGGGACGCCGGCTGGATGATCCTCCAGCGCGGGGATCTCATGCTGGAGTTCTTCGCC
CACCCCAACTTGTTTATTGCAGCTTATAATGGTTACAAATAAAGCAATAGCATCACAAATTTCACAAATA
AAGCATTTTTTTCACTGCATTCTAGTTGTGGTTTGTCCAAACTCATCAATGTATCTTATCATGTCTGTAT
ACCGTCGACCTCTAGCTAGAGCTTGGCGTAATCATGGTCATAGCTGTTTCCTGTGTGAAATTGTTATCCG
CTCACAATTCCACACAACATACGAGCCGGAAGCATAAAGTGTAAAGCCTGGGGTGCCTAATGAGTGAGCT
AACTCACATTAATTGCGTTGCGCTCACTGCCCGCTTTCCAGTCGGGAAACCTGTCGTGCCAGCTGCATTA
ATGAATCGGCCAACGCGCGGGGAGAGGCGGTTTGCGTATTGGGCGCTCTTCCGCTTCCTCGCTCACTGAC
TCGCTGCGCTCGGTCGTTCGGCTGCGGCGAGCGGTATCAGCTCACTCAAAGGCGGTAATACGGTTATCCA
CAGAATCAGGGGATAACGCAGGAAAGAACATGTGAGCAAAAGGCCAGCAAAAGGCCAGGAACCGTAAAAA
GGCCGCGTTGCTGGCGTTTTTCCATAGGCTCCGCCCCCCTGACGAGCATCACAAAAATCGACGCTCAAGT
CAGAGGTGGCGAAACCCGACAGGACTATAAAGATACCAGGCGTTTCCCCCTGGAAGCTCCCTCGTGCGCT
CTCCTGTTCCGACCCTGCCGCTTACCGGATACCTGTCCGCCTTTCTCCCTTCGGGAAGCGTGGCGCTTTC
TCATAGCTCACGCTGTAGGTATCTCAGTTCGGTGTAGGTCGTTCGCTCCAAGCTGGGCTGTGTGCACGAA
CCCCCCGTTCAGCCCGACCGCTGCGCCTTATCCGGTAACTATCGTCTTGAGTCCAACCCGGTAAGACACG
ACTTATCGCCACTGGCAGCAGCCACTGGTAACAGGATTAGCAGAGCGAGGTATGTAGGCGGTGCTACAGA
GTTCTTGAAGTGGTGGCCTAACTACGGCTACACTAGAAGAACAGTATTTGGTATCTGCGCTCTGCTGAAG
CCAGTTACCTTCGGAAAAAGAGTTGGTAGCTCTTGATCCGGCAAACAAACCACCGCTGGTAGCGGTTTTT
TTGTTTGCAAGCAGCAGATTACGCGCAGAAAAAAAGGATCTCAAGAAGATCCTTTGATCTTTTCTACGGG
GTCTGACGCTCAGTGGAACGAAAACTCACGTTAAGGGATTTTGGTCATGAGATTATCAAAAAGGATCTTC
ACCTAGATCCTTTTAAATTAAAAATGAAGTTTTAAATCAATCTAAAGTATATATGAGTAAACTTGGTCTG
ACAGTTACCAATGCTTAATCAGTGAGGCACCTATCTCAGCGATCTGTCTATTTCGTTCATCCATAGTTGC
CTGACTCCCCGTCGTGTAGATAACTACGATACGGGAGGGCTTACCATCTGGCCCCAGTGCTGCAATGATA
CCGCGAGACCCACGCTCACCGGCTCCAGATTTATCAGCAATAAACCAGCCAGCCGGAAGGGCCGAGCGCA
GAAGTGGTCCTGCAACTTTATCCGCCTCCATCCAGTCTATTAATTGTTGCCGGGAAGCTAGAGTAAGTAG
TTCGCCAGTTAATAGTTTGCGCAACGTTGTTGCCATTGCTACAGGCATCGTGGTGTCACGCTCGTCGTTT
GGTATGGCTTCATTCAGCTCCGGTTCCCAACGATCAAGGCGAGTTACATGATCCCCCATGTTGTGCAAAA
AAGCGGTTAGCTCCTTCGGTCCTCCGATCGTTGTCAGAAGTAAGTTGGCCGCAGTGTTATCACTCATGGT
TATGGCAGCACTGCATAATTCTCTTACTGTCATGCCATCCGTAAGATGCTTTTCTGTGACTGGTGAGTAC
TCAACCAAGTCATTCTGAGAATAGTGTATGCGGCGACCGAGTTGCTCTTGCCCGGCGTCAATACGGGATA
ATACCGCGCCACATAGCAGAACTTTAAAAGTGCTCATCATTGGAAAACGTTCTTCGGGGCGAAAACTCTC
AAGGATCTTACCGCTGTTGAGATCCAGTTCGATGTAACCCACTCGTGCACCCAACTGATCTTCAGCATCT
TTTACTTTCACCAGCGTTTCTGGGTGAGCAAAAACAGGAAGGCAAAATGCCGCAAAAAAGGGAATAAGGG
CGACACGGAAATGTTGAATACTCATACTCTTCCTTTTTCAATATTATTGAAGCATTTATCAGGGTTATTG
TCTCATGAGCGGATACATATTTGAATGTATTTAGAAAAATAAACAAATAGGGGTTCCGCGCACATTTCCC
CGAAAAGTGCCACCTGACGTC
